>Addgene plasmid #120084 | pAM4951 (pCV0063) | addgene full sequence | sequence record 234399 | Addgene NGS Result
TCTAGATTCTGGAGCAGGAAGATGTCGCGGGCATTAGCACCAGCGGTCTGCCAAGCCTCCGCCAGCCGTT
GGGTCCCTTCCGCTTGAGCTTTTCCATCTTCGACGATACGGGCGGCGGCCCCCCGCGCTTCCGCGATCGC
CCGTTTACAAGCTGCCTCAGCTGGGGCGATCACATCGGCTTGAAGTTGCTGCTGCACCTGTTTGATCCGC
TCCTGCTGCACAGGGAGTTCTGCTTGGCTACGAGCGACTTCGGTAGCAATGTCCGCTTCAGCTTCGGCCA
CCACCGCTTCGCGCCGCGTCAACGCATCCTGAATCCGGCGCTCGGCCTCGGCTTGGGCGATCGCTACATC
GCGATCGATCCGACGCAGGGCCGTGATCTTGTCATTTTCGGCCGTTTGGATCGCAGAGGCAGCCTGGGCA
TCGGCTTCAGCAATTCGGGCATCTCGCTGCAGATCAGCCCGCTGCTTGCGTCCACTAGCCGAGAGATAAC
CGACCTCATCGGAAATGTTCTGGACTTGCAGCGTATCGAGGACTAGACCCAGCTGCTCAAGGTCATCCTC
CGCCTCTTCCAGCAGACTTTTGGCAAAGGCAATTTTGTCCTCGTTGATCTGCTCCGGCGTGAGGCTGGCT
AAAACACCACGCAAGTTGCCTTCGAGGGTCTCCTTGGCAATTTGCTCGATTTCCTTACGGTTTTTGCCAA
GCAGCCGCTCGATCGCGTTGTGGATGGTCGGTTCTTCCCCAGCAATCTTGATATTGGCAACGCCTTCAAC
AGTCAGGGGAATGCCGAGCGTCAGACCCCGTAGAAAAGATCAAAGGATCTTCTTGAGATCCTTTTTTTCT
GCGCGTAATCTGCTGCTTGCAAACAAAAAAACCACCGCTACCAGCGGTGGTTTGTTTGCCGGATCAAGAG
CTACCAACTCTTTTTCCGAAGGTAACTGGCTTCAGCAGAGCGCAGATACCAAATACTGTCCTTCTAGTGT
AGCCGTAGTTAGGCCACCACTTCAAGAACTCTGTAGCACCGCCTACATACCTCGCTCTGCTAATCCTGTT
ACCAGTGGCTGCTGCCAGTGGCGATAAGTCGTGTCTTACCGGGTTGGACTCAAGACGATAGTTACCGGAT
AAGGCGCAGCGGTCGGGCTGAACGGGGGGTTCGTGCACACAGCCCAGCTTGGAGCGAACGACCTACACCG
AACTGAGATACCTACAGCGTGAGCTATGAGAAAGCGCCACGCTTCCCGAAGGGAGAAAGGCGGACAGGTA
TCCGGTAAGCGGCAGGGTCGGAACAGGAGAGCGCACGAGGGAGCTTCCAGGGGGAAACGCCTGGTATCTT
TATAGTCCTGTCGGGTTTCGCCACCTCTGACTTGAGCGTCGATTTTTGTGATGCTCGTCAGGGGGGCGGA
GCCTATGGAAAAACGCCAGCAACGCGGCCTTTTTACGGTTCCTGGCCTTTTGCTGGCCTTTTGCTCACAT
GTTCTTTCCTGCGTTATCCCCTGATTCTGTGGATAACCGTATTACCGCCTTTGAGTGAGCTGATACCGCT
CGCCGCAGCCGAACGACCGAGCGCAGCGAGTCAGTGAGCGAGGAAGCGGAAGAGCGCCTGATGCGGTATT
TTCTCCTTACGCATCTGTGCGGTATTTCACACCGCATATGGTGCACTCTCAGTACAATCTGCTCTGATGC
CGCATAGTTAAGCCAGTATACACTCCGCTATCGCTACGTGACTGGGTCATGGCTGCGCCCCGACACCCGC
CAACACCCGCTGACGCGCCCTGACGGGCTTGTCTGCTCCCGCCATCCGCTTACAGACAAGCTCCGCGGCG
GAGCGCTGCTTTCTTGGCAAGCGGTCGCCAGCCCCAACGCCAGGGCTGCCAGCCCGAAACAGCGGGGCAA
GGCAGCTTGGAAGGGCGATCGCAGCACGGGCATGGCAATGTCTCTCTGAAGGAATGCAGACCTTATTCGT
ACAGCCAGGGTTGAATCGTGGGGGTCCAATCACTTAGCTCTGCTGGGCTAAACCAGAGAGCAATTTCCTG
TTGTGCTGTTTCGATTGCATCCGAGCCATGGATGATGTTGCGGCCAATATTGACACCAAAATCACCACGG
ATGGTGCCCGGTTCTGCCGTCAGCGGATTGGTAGCGCCGATCAACTTGCGAGCAGCCGCCACAACGCCTT
CGCCTTCCAAGACGATCGCCACGATCGGCCCAGAGGTGATGAACTCGACGAGGCCATTGAAGAAGGGGCG
CTCGCGGTGGACAGCATAGTGCTGTTCGGCCAGCTCGCGACTGGGCTTCAGCTGCTTTAGGCCCACCAGT
TTGAAGCCTTTTTGCTCAAAGCGGCCGATGATCGTACCGACCAAACCCCGCTGAACGCCATCGGGCTTGA
TGGCAATAAATGTGCGTTCCACAGACATCTAGATAGTCCTCAAGACGAGGCAAGCATTGAGCTTGCCTTC
CTATGGTTCGGGATCACTGGGATTCTTGACAAGCGATCGCGGTCACATCGCTATCTCTTAGGACTTCGCA
GCGGGCGAGTCGGATTGACCCGGTAGGGATTTCGCCAGATCAATGCCCGTGGTTTGTTTCAGCTTCTCCA
GCAAGCTAGCGATTTGGGTAGCGCTGCCTTCCCCTTCGCCAATCACAGTGATCGACTCCACGTCGATATC
TGGCACGGTGCCTGAAAGCGTGACGAGCAGCTAGCATCGCGCGCGCGCGCGCGGATGCTAGCGGCGCGCC
AAAAAAAAGCCCGCTCATTAGGCGGGCTGGCCGGCCTTGCCGACTACCTTGGTGATCTCGCCTTTCACGT
AGTGGACAAATTCTTCCAACTGATCTGCGCGCGAGGCCAAGCGATCTTCTTCTTGTCCAAGATAAGCCTG
TCTAGCTTCAAGTATGACGGGCTGATACTGGGCCGGCAGGCGCTCCATTGCCCAGTCGGCAGCGACATCC
TTCGGCGCGATTTTGCCGGTTACTGCGCTGTACCAAATGCGGGACAACGTAAGCACTACATTTCGCTCAT
CGCCAGCCCAGTCGGGCGGCGAGTTCCATAGCGTTAAGGTTTCATTTAGCGCCTCAAATAGATCCTGTTC
AGGAACCGGATCAAAGAGTTCCTCCGCCGCTGGACCTACCAAGGCAACGCTATGTTCTCTTGCTTTTGTC
AGCAAGATAGCCAGATCAATGTCGATCGTGGCTGGCTCGAAGATACCTGCAAGAATGTCATTGCGCTGCC
ATTCTCCAAATTGCAGTTCGCGCTTAGCTGGATAACGCCACGGAATGATGTCGTCGTGCACAACAATGGT
GACTTCTACAGCGCGGAGAATCTCGCTCTCTCCAGGGGAAGCCGAAGTTTCCAAAAGGTCGTTGATCAAA
GCTCGCCGCGTTGTTTCATCAAGCCTTACGGTCACCGTAACCAGCAAATCAATATCACTGTGTGGCTTCA
GGCCGCCATCCACTGCGGAGCCGTACAAATGTACGGCCAGCAACGTCGGTTCGAGATGGCGCTCGATGAC
GCCAACTACCTCTGATAGTTGAGTCGATACTTCGGCGATCACCGCTTCCCTCATGATGTTTAACTTTGTT
TTAGGGCGACTGCCCTGCTGCGTAACATCGTTGCTGCTCCATAACATCAAACATCGACCCACGGCGTAAC
GCGCTTGCTGCTTGGATGCCCGAGGCATAGACTGTACCCCAAAAAAACAGTCATAACAAGCCATGAAAAC
CGCCACTGCGCCGTTACCACCGCTGCGTTCGGTCAAGGTTCTGGACCAGTTGCGTGAGCGCATACGCTAC
TTGCATTACAGCTTACGAACCGAACAGGCTTATGTCCACTGGGTTCGTGCCTTCATCCGTTTCCACGGTG
TGCGTCACCCGGCAACCTTGGGCAGCAGCGAAGTCGAGGCATTTCTGTCCTGGCTGGCGAACGAGCGCAA
GGTTTCGGTCTCCACGCATTCGAAACCGGTATCCCGCCGCCGCCGCCGGATACCGGTTAATAGTACCTGT
GAAGTGAAAAATGGCGCACATTGTGCGACATTTTTTTCTCGAGCAGGTAGTCGGCCAATAACCCAGGGAT
TTAAATACGCGTGGATCCGGCTTACTAAAAGCCAGATAACAGTATGCGTATTTGCGCGCTGATTTTTGCG
GTATAAGAATATATACTGATATGTATACCCGAAGTATGTCAAAAAGAGGTATGCTATGAAGCAGCGTATT
ACAGTGACAGTTGACAGCGACAGCTATCAGTTGCTCAAGGCATATATGATGTCAATATCTCCGGTCTGGT
AAGCACAACCATGCAGAATGAAGCCCGTCGTCTGCGTGCCGAACGCTGGAAAGCGGAAAATCAGGAAGGG
ATGGCTGAGGTCGCCCGGTTTATTGAAATGAACGGCTCTTTTGCTGACGAGAACAGGGGCTGGTGAAATG
CAGTTTAAGGTTTACACCTATAAAAGAGAGAGCCGTTATCGTCTGTTTGTGGATGTACAGAGTGATATTA
TTGACACGCCCGGGCGACGGATGGTGATCCCCCTGGCCAGTGCACGTCTGCTGTCAGATAAAGTCTCCCG
TGAACTTTACCCGGTGGTGCATATCGGGGATGAAAGCTGGCGCATGATGACCACCGATATGGCCAGTGTG
CCGGTCTCCGTTATCGGGGAAGAAGTGGCTGATCTCAGCCACCGCGAAAATGACATCAAAAACGCCATTA
ACCTGATGTTCTGGGGAATATAAATGTCAGGCTCCCTTATACACAGCCAGTCTGCAGGTCGACATTTAAA
TGAAGGAGCTCCCCGGCAGGAGAAGGCCATCCTGACGGATGGCCTTTTTGAAGCTTTCTAGAATCGGGGG
CCCCCGGGGGGAT
Features (pLannotate 1.2.2; 11 found; start..end, strand, type, name):
    823..1411    +  rep_origin     ori: high-copy-number ColE1/pMB1/pBR322/pUC origin of replication
   1597..1737    -  misc_feature   bom: basis of mobility region from pBR322
   1956..2399    -  CDS            ndkC-1: NDKC_DICDI - Also known as gip17, ndkB. Experimental evidence at protein level: Swiss-Prot protein existence level 1. Major role in the synthesis of nucleoside triphosphates other than ATP. From Dictyostelium discoideum (Slime mold).
   2766..3554    -  CDS            aadA: S3AD_ECOLX - Experimental evidence at protein level: Swiss-Prot protein existence level 1. Mediates bacterial resistance to the antibiotics streptomycin and spectinomycin. From Escherichia coli.
   3561..3617    -  CDS            GmR (fragment): gentamycin acetyltransferase; aacC1; confers resistance to gentamycin
   3793..3816    -  promoter       Pc promoter (fragment): intI1 (promoter lies within the coding sequence); class 1 integron promoter
   3796..3939    -  CDS            YPR2_ECOLX (fragment): Protein predicted: Swiss-Prot protein existence level 4. From Escherichia coli.
   4068..4154    +  intron         PDK intron (fragment): pdk; modified pyruvate orthophosphate dikinase intron from Flaveria trinervia 3.0
   4245..4403    +  CDS            ccdA (fragment): CCDA_ECO57 - Also known as H, letA. Experimental evidence at protein level: Swiss-Prot protein existence level 1. Antitoxin component of a type II toxin-antitoxin (TA) system which inhibits the post-segregational killing (PSK) of plasmid-free cells, also referred to as a plasmid addiction system. Binds to and blocks the activity of CcdB; will also remove bound CcdB protein from the CcdB-GyrA complex by forming a CcdA-CcdB complex, a process termed rejuvenation. Functions as a transcriptional corepressor for the ccdAB operon, repression also requires CcdB (By similarity). From Escherichia coli
   4408..4710    +  CDS            ccdB: CCDB_ECOLI - Also known as G, letB, letD. Experimental evidence at protein level: Swiss-Prot protein existence level 1. Toxic component of a type II toxin-antitoxin (TA) system, functioning in plasmid maintainence. Responsible for the post- segregational killing (PSK) of plasmid-free cells, also referred to as a plasmid addiction system. Half-life of over 2 hours. Cell killing by CcdB is accompanied by filamentation, defects in chromosome and plasmid segregation, defects in cell division, formation of anucleate cells, decreased DNA synthesis and plasmid loss. Interferes with the activity of DN
   4781..4808    +  terminator     rrnB T2 terminator: transcription terminator T2 from the E. coli rrnB gene
