[The description below was written by a language model from this plasmid's Addgene catalogue record and pLannotate feature annotations shown in this document.]
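Description:
pAM4951 (pCV0063) is an empty cloning vector for chromosomal integration into neutral site 1 (NS1) of the cyanobacterium Synechococcus elongatus PCC 7942. It was assembled by Gibson cloning from three modular devices of the CYANO-VECTOR system. The first device supplies the NS1 homology regions that direct recombination into the S. elongatus chromosome. It also carries a pBR322-derived origin for propagation in E. coli and a bom/oriT site, which allows the plasmid to be mobilised by conjugation using the RK2/RP4 transfer machinery. Because there is no cyanobacterial replicon, stable maintenance in S. elongatus depends on integration at NS1. The second device carries aadA, which confers spectinomycin and streptomycin resistance for selection in both hosts. The record notes that roughly a hundred nucleotides of omega cassette follow the coding sequence, without a synthetic terminator.

The third device is a ccdB counter-selection cassette that acts as a placeholder for the sequence of interest. SwaI digestion excises ccdB, and the flanking adaptors are designed for seamless assembly of an insert in its place. CcdB is toxic to standard E. coli strains, so the parental vector has to be maintained in a ccdB-tolerant strain, and uncut or religated vector is selected against after cloning.

The automated annotation of the 4,843 nt sequenced record identifies the origin, bom, aadA with integron-derived upstream fragments, a partial ccdA followed by ccdB, and an rrnB T2 terminator. It does not label the NS1 arms. A nucleoside diphosphate kinase-like match to a Dictyostelium protein probably reflects S. elongatus genomic sequence in that region, and the short "PDK intron" fragment is likely spurious. The sequenced length is slightly shorter than the 5,008 bp listed for the backbone, and the record does not explain the difference.
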