Addgene plasmid #120084: pAM4951 (pCV0063)
Purpose: Cyanobacteria cloning vector. Chromosomal integration into Synechococcus elongatus neutral site 1 (NS1).
Depositing lab: Susan Golden. Depositing organization: University of California, San Diego (UCSD). Publication: Broad-host-range vector system for synthetic biology and biotechnology in cyanobacteria. Taton A, Unglaub F, Wright NE, Zeng WY, Paz-Yepez J, Brahamsha B, Palenik B, Peterson TC, Haerizadeh F, Golden SS, Golden JW. Nucleic Acids Res. 2014 Jul 29. pii: gku673. 10.1093/nar/gku673 PubMed 25074377.
Backbone
  Vector backbone: S7942NS1-RK2BOM_aadA_nt_ccdB-SwaI
  Backbone size w/o insert (bp): 5008
  Modifications to backbone: Plasmid assembled from 3 CYANO-VECTOR modular devices: pCVD019 / CV-S7942NS1-RK2BOM: The device comprises the chromosome integration site NSI for Synechococcus elongatus PCC7942. The device has an origin of replication for E. coli derived from pBR322 and an oriT site for conjugal transfer recognized by the RK2/RP4 mobilization machinery. pCVD065 / CV-aadA_nt: The device confers spectinomycin and streptomycin (SpSm) resistance. About hundred nts of the omega cassette follow the CDS but it does not have a synthetic terminator. Nevertheless this device works well. pCVD015 / CV-ccdB-SwaI: The device comprises the ccdB gene (toxic for commonly used E. coli cell line), which can be taken out with the SwaI endonuclease and swapped for the sequence(s) of interest using adaptors optimized for seamless assembly reaction.
Growth in bacteria
  Bacterial resistance: Spectinomycin and Streptomycin, 50 & 50 μg/mL
  Growth temperature: 37°C
  Growth strain: ccdB Survival
  Copy number: Unknown
Gene/Insert
  Gene/Insert name: Plasmid assembled from 3 CYANO-VECTOR modular devices: CV-S7942NS1-RK2BOM, CV-aadA_nt, CV-ccdB-SwaI.
  Species: Synechococcus elongatus PCC 7942
  Cloning method: Gibson Cloning
  Sequencing primers: 5′ Unknown
Terms and licenses: Academic/Nonprofit Terms; Industry Terms: Not Available to Industry
How to cite: pAM4951 (pCV0063) was a gift from Susan Golden (Addgene plasmid # 120084 ; http://n2t.net/addgene:120084 ; RRID:Addgene_120084)
